Addgene plasmid #199331: pUREF-EX
Purpose: (Empty Backbone) A pEF-BOS-EX-derived expression vector that contains an SV40 promoter-driven puromycin resistance gene
Depositing lab: Rikiro Fukunaga. Depositing organization: Osaka Medical and Pharmaceutical University. Publication: A simple, rapid, and efficient method for generating multigene-knockout culture cells by the CRISPR/Cas9 system. Fujii T, Inoue N, Nobeyama T, Inoue J, Ogasawara S, Otani Y, Fujii S, Ito C, Fukunaga R. Genes Cells. 2023 Mar 2. doi: 10.1111/gtc.13021. PubMed 36861495.
Backbone
  Vector backbone: pEF-BOS-EX
  Backbone size (bp): 5277
  Modifications to backbone: An SV40 promoter-driven puromycin resistance gene was inserted.
  Vector type: Mammalian Expression
  Selectable markers: Puromycin
Growth in bacteria
  Bacterial resistance: Ampicillin, 100 μg/mL
  Growth temperature: 37°C
  Growth strain: DH5alpha
  Copy number: High Copy
Terms and licenses: Academic/Nonprofit Terms; Industry Terms: Not Available to Industry
How to cite: pUREF-EX was a gift from Rikiro Fukunaga (Addgene plasmid # 199331 ; http://n2t.net/addgene:199331 ; RRID:Addgene_199331)
