[The description below was written by a language model from this plasmid's Addgene catalogue record and pLannotate feature annotations shown in this document.]
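Description:
pUREF-EX is an empty mammalian expression backbone derived from pEF-BOS-EX, modified by the insertion of an SV40 promoter-driven puromycin resistance cassette. It is propagated in E. coli as a high-copy plasmid through a ColE1/pUC-type origin and selected with ampicillin via the bla gene and its native promoter. The sequenced record is about 5.9 kb, somewhat larger than the backbone size listed in the catalogue entry, which may reflect the parental vector before the puromycin cassette was added. Remnants of a pUC-style cloning region (short lacI and lacZα fragments, CAP binding site, lac promoter and operator) are also annotated but appear to be carried-over backbone sequence rather than functional parts of the expression design.

The expression unit is built around the strong constitutive human EF-1α promoter, preceded by a short SV40 early promoter/origin-region segment and a small t antigen fragment. Downstream of the promoter, where a gene of interest would be placed, lies a G-CSF-derived sequence annotated as a stem-loop destabilising element. It probably belongs to the G-CSF 3′ region this vector family uses for transcript processing, although the table annotates no polyadenylation signal there and the record does not describe the cloning sites. A separate cassette follows, with the SV40 enhancer/early promoter driving puromycin N-acetyltransferase (PuroR), flanked by small Streptomyces alboniger and SV40 large T fragments and terminated by an SV40 poly(A) signal.

The vector thus allows strong expression of an inserted cDNA together with puromycin selection or enrichment of transfected mammalian cells from a single plasmid. The associated publication concerns generating multigene-knockout cultured cells with CRISPR/Cas9, though the record does not specify the vector's exact role in that method.
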