Features (pLannotate 1.2.2; 17 found; start..end, strand, type, name):
     96..200     +  promoter       AmpR promoter: bla
    201..1061    +  CDS            AmpR: β-lactamase; bla; confers resistance to ampicillin, carbenicillin, and related antibiotics
   1232..1820    +  rep_origin     ori: high-copy-number ColE1/pMB1/pBR322/pUC origin of replication
   2003..2095    +  CDS            lacI (fragment): lac repressor; lacI; The lac repressor binds to the lac operator to inhibit transcription in E. coli. This inhibition can be relieved by adding lactose or isopropyl-β-D-thiogalactopyranoside (IPTG).
   2108..2129    +  protein_bind   CAP binding site: CAP binding activates transcription in the presence of cAMP. E. coli catabolite activator protein
   2144..2174    +  promoter       lac promoter: promoter for the E. coli lac operon
   2182..2198    +  protein_bind   lac operator: The lac repressor binds to the lac operator to inhibit transcription in E. coli. This inhibition can be relieved by adding lactose or isopropyl-β-D-thiogalactopyranoside (IPTG). lac repressor encoded by lacI
   2254..2464    +  promoter       SV40 promoter: SV40 early promoter
   2486..2552    +  CDS            small t antigen (fragment): SV40 (simian virus 40) small t antigen
   2559..3737    +  promoter       EF-1α promoter: strong constitutive promoter for human elongation factor EF-1α
   3786..3878    +  ncRNA          G-CSF SLDE: Accession: RF00183 - G-CSF factor stem-loop destabilising element (SLDE)
   4419..4540    +  CDS            lacZα (fragment): LacZα fragment of β-galactosidase; lacZ fragment
   4575..4904    +  promoter       SV40 promoter: SV40 enhancer and early promoter
   4993..5592    +  CDS            PuroR: puromycin N-acetyltransferase; pac from Streptomyces alboniger; confers resistance to puromycin
   5642..5707    +  CDS            dmpM (fragment): DMPM_STRAD - Protein inferred from homology: Swiss-Prot protein existence level 3. From Streptomyces alboniger.
   5716..5799    +  CDS            large T antigen (fragment): large T antigen from SV40 (simian virus 40)
   5822..52      +  polyA_signal   SV40 poly(A) signal (across the origin): SV40 polyadenylation signal
>Addgene plasmid #199331 | pUREF-EX | addgene full sequence | sequence record 392769 | Addgene NGS Result
TTCTAGTTGTGGTTTGTCCAAACTCATCAATGTATCTTATCATGTCTGGATCTCCCGATCCGTCGACGTC
AGGTGGCACTTTTCGGGGAAATGTGCGCGGAACCCCTATTTGTTTATTTTTCTAAATACATTCAAATATG
TATCCGCTCATGAGACAATAACCCTGATAAATGCTTCAATAATATTGAAAAAGGAAGAGTATGAGTATTC
AACATTTCCGTGTCGCCCTTATTCCCTTTTTTGCGGCATTTTGCCTTCCTGTTTTTGCTCACCCAGAAAC
GCTGGTGAAAGTAAAAGATGCTGAAGATCAGTTGGGTGCACGAGTGGGTTACATCGAACTGGATCTCAAC
AGCGGTAAGATCCTTGAGAGTTTTCGCCCCGAAGAACGTTTTCCAATGATGAGCACTTTTAAAGTTCTGC
TATGTGGCGCGGTATTATCCCGTATTGACGCCGGGCAAGAGCAACTCGGTCGCCGCATACACTATTCTCA
GAATGACTTGGTTGAGTACTCACCAGTCACAGAAAAGCATCTTACGGATGGCATGACAGTAAGAGAATTA
TGCAGTGCTGCCATAACCATGAGTGATAACACTGCGGCCAACTTACTTCTGACAACGATCGGAGGACCGA
AGGAGCTAACCGCTTTTTTGCACAACATGGGGGATCATGTAACTCGCCTTGATCGTTGGGAACCGGAGCT
GAATGAAGCCATACCAAACGACGAGCGTGACACCACGATGCCTGTAGCAATGGCAACAACGTTGCGCAAA
CTATTAACTGGCGAACTACTTACTCTAGCTTCCCGGCAACAATTAATAGACTGGATGGAGGCGGATAAAG
TTGCAGGACCACTTCTGCGCTCGGCCCTTCCGGCTGGCTGGTTTATTGCTGATAAATCTGGAGCCGGTGA
GCGTGGGTCTCGCGGTATCATTGCAGCACTGGGGCCAGATGGTAAGCCCTCCCGTATCGTAGTTATCTAC
ACGACGGGGAGTCAGGCAACTATGGATGAACGAAATAGACAGATCGCTGAGATAGGTGCCTCACTGATTA
AGCATTGGTAACTGTCAGACCAAGTTTACTCATATATACTTTAGATTGATTTAAAACTTCATTTTTAATT
TAAAAGGATCTAGGTGAAGATCCTTTTTGATAATCTCATGACCAAAATCCCTTAACGTGAGTTTTCGTTC
CACTGAGCGTCAGACCCCGTAGAAAAGATCAAAGGATCTTCTTGAGATCCTTTTTTTCTGCGCGTAATCT
GCTGCTTGCAAACAAAAAAACCACCGCTACCAGCGGTGGTTTGTTTGCCGGATCAAGAGCTACCAACTCT
TTTTCCGAAGGTAACTGGCTTCAGCAGAGCGCAGATACCAAATACTGTTCTTCTAGTGTAGCCGTAGTTA
GGCCACCACTTCAAGAACTCTGTAGCACCGCCTACATACCTCGCTCTGCTAATCCTGTTACCAGTGGCTG
CTGCCAGTGGCGATAAGTCGTGTCTTACCGGGTTGGACTCAAGACGATAGTTACCGGATAAGGCGCAGCG
GTCGGGCTGAACGGGGGGTTCGTGCACACAGCCCAGCTTGGAGCGAACGACCTACACCGAACTGAGATAC
CTACAGCGTGAGCTATGAGAAAGCGCCACGCTTCCCGAAGGGAGAAAGGCGGACAGGTATCCGGTAAGCG
GCAGGGTCGGAACAGGAGAGCGCACGAGGGAGCTTCCAGGGGGAAACGCCTGGTATCTTTATAGTCCTGT
CGGGTTTCGCCACCTCTGACTTGAGCGTCGATTTTTGTGATGCTCGTCAGGGGGGCGGAGCCTATGGAAA
AACGCCAGCAACGCGGCCTTTTTACGGTTCCTGGCCTTTTGCTGGCCTTTTGCTCACATGTTCTTTCCTG
CGTTATCCCCTGATTCTGTGGATAACCGTATTACCGCCTTTGAGTGAGCTGATACCGCTCGCCGCAGCCG
AACGACCGAGCGCAGCGAGTCAGTGAGCGAGGAAGCGGAAGAGCGCCCAATACGCAAACCGCCTCTCCCC
GCGCGTTGGCCGATTCATTAATGCAGCTGGCACGACAGGTTTCCCGACTGGAAAGCGGGCAGTGAGCGCA
ACGCAATTAATGTGAGTTAGCTCACTCATTAGGCACCCCAGGCTTTACACTTTATGCTTCCGGCTCGTAT
GTTGTGTGGAATTGTGAGCGGATAACAATTTCACACAGGAAACAGCTATGACCATGATTACGCCAAGCTT
AATTCCCTCCCCAGCAGGCAGAAGTATGCAAAGCATGCATCTCAATTAGTCAGCAACCATAGTCCCGCCC
CTAACTCCGCCCATCCCGCCCCTAACTCCGCCCAGTTCCGCCCATTCTCCGCCCCATGGCTGACTAATTT
TTTTTATTTATGCAGAGGCCGAGGCCGCCTCGGCCTCTGAGCTATTCCAGAAGTAGTGAGGAGGCTTTTT
TGGAGGCCTAGGCTTTTGCAAAAAGCTTTGCAAAGATGGATAAAGTTTTAAACAGAGAGGAATCTTTGCA
GCTAATGGACCTTCTAGGTCTTGAAAGGAGTGGGAATTGGCTCCGGTGCCCGTCAGTGGGCAGAGCGCAC
ATCGCCCACAGTCCCCGAGAAGTTGGGGGGAGGGGTCGGCAATTGAACCGGTGCCTAGAGAAGGTGGCGC
GGGGTAAACTGGGAAAGTGATGTCGTGTACTGGCTCCGCCTTTTTCCCGAGGGTGGGGGAGAACCGTATA
TAAGTGCAGTAGTCGCCGTGAACGTTCTTTTTCGCAACGGGTTTGCCGCCAGAACACAGGTAAGTGCCGT
GTGTGGTTCCCGCGGGCCTGGCCTCTTTACGGGTTATGGCCCTTGCGTGCCTTGAATTACTTCCACCTGG
CTGCAGTACGTGATTCTTGATCCCGAGCTTCGGGTTGGAAGTGGGTGGGAGAGTTCGAGGCCTTGCGCTT
AAGGAGCCCCTTCGCCTCGTGCTTGAGTTGAGGCCTGGCCTGGGCGCTGGGGCCGCCGCGTGCGAATCTG
GTGGCACCTTCGCGCCTGTCTCGCTGCTTTCGATAAGTCTCTAGCCATTTAAAATTTTTGATGACCTGCT
GCGACGCTTTTTTTCTGGCAAGATAGTCTTGTAAATGCGGGCCAAGATCTGCACACTGGTATTTCGGTTT
TTGGGGCCGCGGGCGGCGACGGGGCCCGTGCGTCCCAGCGCACATGTTCGGCGAGGCGGGGCCTGCGAGC
GCGGCCACCGAGAATCGGACGGGGGTAGTCTCAAGCTGGCCGGCCTGCTCTGGTGCCTGGCCTCGCGCCG
CCGTGTATCGCCCCGCCCTGGGCGGCAAGGCTGGCCCGGTCGGCACCAGTTGCGTGAGCGGAAAGATGGC
CGCTTCCCGGCCCTGCTGCAGGGAGCTCAAAATGGAGGACGCGGCGCTCGGGAGAGCGGGCGGGTGAGTC
ACCCACACAAAGGAAAAGGGCCTTTCCGTCCTCAGCCGTCGCTTCATGTGACTCCACGGAGTACCGGGCG
CCGTCCAGGCACCTCGATTAGTTCTCGAGCTTTTGGAGTACGTCGTCTTTAGGTTGGGGGGAGGGGTTTT
ATGCGATGGAGTTTCCCCACACTGAGTGGGTGGAGACTGAAGTTAGGCCAGCTTGGCACTTGATGTAATT
CTCCTTGGAATTTGCCCTTTTTGAGTTTGGATCTTGGTTCATTCTCAAGCCTCAGACAGTGGTTCAAAGT
TTTTTTCTTCCATTTCAGGTGTCGTGAGGAATTCGGTACCGCGGCCGCCCGGGGATCCGCTAGCGTCGAC
TCTAGAGTGAGGGTCCCCACCTGGGACCCTTGAGAGTATCAGGTCTCCCACGTGGGAGACAAGAAATCCC
TGTTTAATATTTAAACAGCAGTGTTCCCCATCTGGGTCCTTGCACCCCTCACTCTGGCCTCAGCCGACTG
CACAGCGGCCCCTGCATCCCCTTGGCTGTGAGGCCCCTGGACAAGCAGAGGTGGCCAGAGCTGGGAGGCA
TGGCCCTGGGGTCCCACGAATTTGCTGGGGAATCTCGTTTTTCTTCTTAAGACTTTTGGGACATGGTTTG
ACTCCCGAACATCACCGACGTGTCTCCTGTTTTTCTGGGTGGCCTCGGGACACCTGCCCTGCCCCCACGA
GGGTCAGGACTGTGACTCTTTTTAGGGCCAGGCAGGTGCCTGGACATTTGCCTTGCTGGACGGGGACTGG
GGATGTGGGAGGGAGCAGACAGGAGGAATCATGTCAGGCCTGTGTGTGAAAGGAAGCTCCACTGTCACCC
TCCACCTCTTCACCCCCCACTCACCAGTGTCCCCTCCACTGTCACATTGTAACTGAACTTCAGGATAATA
AAGWRWWWRMMWMMAAAAAAAAAAAAAAAAAAAAAAAAAAAAAAAAAAAAAAAAAAAAAAAAAAAAAAAA
ANCCGAATTTCACTGGCCGTCGTTTTACAACGTCGTGACTGGGAAAACCCTGGCGTTACCCAACTTAATC
GCCTTGCAGCACATCCCCCTTTCGCCAGCTGGCGTAATAGCGAAGAGGCCCGCACCGATCCTGCAGGCAT
ATGGATATCAGATCCCTGTGGAATGTGTGTCAGTTAGGGTGTGGAAAGTCCCCAGGCTCCCCAGCAGGCA
GAAGTATGCAAAGCATGCATCTCAATTAGTCAGCAACCAGGTGTGGAAAGTCCCCAGGCTCCCCAGCAGG
CAGAAGTATGCAAAGCATGCATCTCAATTAGTCAGCAACCATAGTCCCGCCCCTAACTCCGCCCATCCCG
CCCCTAACTCCGCCCAGTTCCGCCCATTCTCCGCCCCATGGCTGACTAATTTTTTTTATTTATGCAGAGG
CCGAGGCCGCCTCGGCCTCTGAGCTATTCCAGAAGTAGTGAGGAGGCTTTTTTGGAGGCCTAGGCTTTTG
CAAAAAGCTTGCATGCCGGTCGGCCGCCACGACCGGTGCCGCCACCATCCCCTGACCCACGCCCCTGACC
CCTCACAAGGAGACGACCTTCCATGACCGAGTACAAGCCCACGGTGCGCCTCGCCACCCGCGACGACGTC
CCCCGGGCCGTACGCACCCTCGCCGCCGCGTTCGCCGACTACCCCGCCACGCGCCACACCGTCGACCCGG
ACCGCCACATCGAGCGGGTCACCGAGCTGCAAGAACTCTTCCTCACGCGCGTCGGGCTCGACATCGGCAA
GGTGTGGGTCGCGGACGACGGCGCCGCGGTGGCGGTCTGGACCACGCCGGAGAGCGTCGAAGCGGGGGCG
GTGTTCGCCGAGATCGGCCCGCGCATGGCCGAGTTGAGCGGTTCCCGGCTGGCCGCGCAGCAACAGATGG
AAGGCCTCCTGGCGCCGCACCGGCCCAAGGAGCCCGCGTGGTTCCTGGCCACCGTCGGCGTCTCGCCCGA
CCACCAGGGCAAGGGTCTGGGCAGCGCCGTCGTGCTCCCCGGAGTGGAGGCGGCCGAGCGCGCCGGGGTG
CCCGCCTTCCTGGAGACCTCCGCGCCCCGCAACCTCCCCTTCTACGAGCGGCTCGGCTTCACCGTCACCG
CCGACGTCGAGGTGCCCGAAGGACCGCGCACCTGGTGCATGACCCGCAAGCCCGGTGCCTGACGCCCGCC
CCACGACCCGCAGCGCCCGACCGAAAGGAGCGCACGACCCCATGGCTCCGACCGAAGCCACCCGGGGCGG
CCCCGCCGACCCCGCACCCGCCCCCGAGGCCCACCGACTCTAGAGGATCATAATCAGCCATACCACATTT
GTAGAGGTTTTACTTGCTTTAAAAAACCTCCCACACCTCCCCCTGAACCTGAAACATAAAATGAATGCAA
TTGTTGTTGTTAACTTGTTTATTGCAGCTTATAATGGTTACAAATAAAGCAATAGCATCACAAATTTCAC
AAATAAAGCATTTTTTTCACTGCA
